>Addgene plasmid #242797 | pAAV-BD-hSynTet-TRE-DIO-mNeonGreen-Tag100 | addgene full sequence | sequence record 486962 | Addgene NGS Result
TGGGTTACATCGAACTGGATCTCAACAGCGGTAAGATCCTTGAGAGTTTTCGCCCCGAAGAACGTTTTCC
AATGATGAGCACTTTTAAAGTTCTGCTATGTGGCGCGGTATTATCCCGTATTGACGCCGGGCAAGAGCAA
CTCGGTCGCCGCATACACTATTCTCAGAATGACTTGGTTGAGTACTCACCAGTCACAGAAAAGCATCTTA
CGGATGGCATGACAGTAAGAGAATTATGCAGTGCTGCCATAACCATGAGTGATAACACTGCGGCCAACTT
ACTTCTGACAACGATCGGAGGACCGAAGGAGCTAACCGCTTTTTTGCACAACATGGGGGATCATGTAACT
CGCCTTGATCGTTGGGAACCGGAGCTGAATGAAGCCATACCAAACGACGAGCGTGACACCACGATGCCTG
TAGCAATGGCAACAACGTTGCGCAAACTATTAACTGGCGAACTACTTACTCTAGCTTCCCGGCAACAATT
AATAGACTGGATGGAGGCGGATAAAGTTGCAGGACCACTTCTGCGCTCGGCCCTTCCGGCTGGCTGGTTT
ATTGCTGATAAATCTGGAGCCGGTGAGCGTGGGTCTCGCGGTATCATTGCAGCACTGGGGCCAGATGGTA
AGCCCTCCCGTATCGTAGTTATCTACACGACGGGGAGTCAGGCAACTATGGATGAACGAAATAGACAGAT
CGCTGAGATAGGTGCCTCACTGATTAAGCATTGGTAACTGTCAGACCAAGTTTACTCATATATACTTTAG
ATTGATTTAAAACTTCATTTTTAATTTAAAAGGATCTAGGTGAAGATCCTTTTTGATAATCTCATGACCA
AAATCCCTTAACGTGAGTTTTCGTTCCACTGAGCGTCAGACCCCGTAGAAAAGATCAAAGGATCTTCTTG
AGATCCTTTTTTTCTGCGCGTAATCTGCTGCTTGCAAACAAAAAAACCACCGCTACCAGCGGTGGTTTGT
TTGCCGGATCAAGAGCTACCAACTCTTTTTCCGAAGGTAACTGGCTTCAGCAGAGCGCAGATACCAAATA
CTGTTCTTCTAGTGTAGCCGTAGTTAGGCCACCACTTCAAGAACTCTGTAGCACCGCCTACATACCTCGC
TCTGCTAATCCTGTTACCAGTGGCTGCTGCCAGTGGCGATAAGTCGTGTCTTACCGGGTTGGACTCAAGA
CGATAGTTACCGGATAAGGCGCAGCGGTCGGGCTGAACGGGGGGTTCGTGCACACAGCCCAGCTTGGAGC
GAACGACCTACACCGAACTGAGATACCTACAGCGTGAGCTATGAGAAAGCGCCACGCTTCCCGAAGGGAG
AAAGGCGGACAGGTATCCGGTAAGCGGCAGGGTCGGAACAGGAGAGCGCACGAGGGAGCTTCCAGGGGGA
AACGCCTGGTATCTTTATAGTCCTGTCGGGTTTCGCCACCTCTGACTTGAGCGTCGATTTTTGTGATGCT
CGTCAGGGGGGCGGAGCCTATGGAAAAACGCCAGCAACGCGGCCTTTTTACGGTTCCTGGCCTTTTGCTG
GCCTTTTGCTCACATGTCCTGCAGGCAGCTGCGCGCTCGCTCGCTCACTGAGGCCGCCCGGGCGTCGGGC
GACCTTTGGTCGCCCGGCCTCAGTGAGCGAGCGAGCGCGCAGAGAGGGAGTGGCCAACTCCATCACTAGG
GGTTCCTGCGGCCGCAAACTTGTTTATTGCAGCTTATAATGGTTACAAATAAAGCAATAGCATCACAAAT
TTCACAAATAAAGCATTTTTTTCACTGCATTCTAGTTGTGGTTTGTCCAAACTCATCAATGTATCTTATC
ATGTCTGAGATCCTTACTTAGTTACCCGGGGAGCATGTCAAGGTCAAAATCGTCAAGAGCGTCAGCAGGC
AGCATATCAAGGTCAAAGTCGTCAAGGGCATCGGCTGGGAGCATGTCTAAGTCAAAATCGTCAAGGGCGT
CGGCCGGCCCGCCGCTTTCGCACTTTAGCTGTTTCTCCAGGCCACATATGATTAGTTCCAGGCCGAAAAG
GAAGGCAGGTTCGGCTCCCTGATGGTCGAACAGCTCAATTGCTTGTCTCAGAAGTGGGGGCATAGAATCG
GTGGTAGGTGTCTCTCTTTCCTCTTTTGCTACTTGATGCTCCTGATCCTCCAATACGCAGCCCAGTGTAA
AGTGGCCCACGGCGGACAGAGCGTACAGTGCGTTCTCCAGGGAGAAGCCTTGCTGACACAGGAACGCGAG
CTGATTTTCCAGGGTTTCGTACTGTTTCTCTGTTGGGCGGGTGCCGAGATGCACTTTAGCCCCGTCGCGA
TGTGAGAGGAGAGCACAGCGGAATGACTTGGCGTTGTTCCGCAGAAAGTCTTGCCATGACTCGCCTTCCA
GGGGGCAGAAGTGGGTATGATGCCTGTCCAGCATCTCGATTGCCAGGGCATCGAGCAGGGCCCGCTTGTT
CTTCACGTGCCAGTACAGGGTAGGCTGCTCAACTCCCAGCTTTTGAGCGAGTTTCCTTGTCGTCAGGCCT
TCGATACCGACTTCATTGAGTAATTCCAGAGCAGAGTTTATGACTTTGCTCTTGTCCAGTCTAGACATGG
TGAATTCGATATCAAGCTTATCGATACCGTCCGCCGCAGCGCAGATGGTCGCGCCCGTGCCCCCCTATCT
CGCGCCTCGCGTGGTGCGGTCCGGCTGGGCCGGCGGCGGCGCGGACGCGACCAAGGTGGCCGGGAAGGGG
AGTTTGCGGGGGACCGGCGAGTGACGTCAGCGCGCCTTCAGTGCTGAGGCGGCGGTGGCGCGCGCCGCCA
GGCGGGGGCGAAGGCACTGTCCGCGGTGCTGAAGCTGGCAGTGCGCACGCGCCTCGCCGCATCCTGTTTC
CCCTCCCCCTCTCTGATAGGGGATGCGCAATTTGGGGAATGGGGGTTGGGTGCTTGTCCAGTGGGTCGGG
GTCGGTCGTCAGGTAGGCACCCCCACCCCGCCTCATCCTGGTCCTAAAACCCACTTGCACTCATACGCAG
GGCCCTCTGCAGTATCAAGTGCCACCTGACGTCTCCCTATCAGTGATAGAGAAGTCGACACGTCTCGAGC
TCCCTATCAGTGATAGAGAAGGTACGTCTAGAACGTCTCCCTATCAGTGATAGAGAAGTCGACACGTCTC
GAGCTCCCTATCAGTGATAGAGAAGGTACGTCTAGAACGTCTCCCTATCAGTGATAGAGAAGTCGACACG
TCTCGAGCTCCCTATCAGTGATAGAGAAGGTACGTCTAGAACGTCTCCCTATCAGTGATAGAGAAGTCGA
CACGTCTCGAGCTCCCTATCAGTGATAGAGAAGCTACCCCCTATATAAGCAGAGCTCGTTTAGTGAACCG
TCAGATCGCCTGGAGACGCCATCCACGCTGTTTTGACCTCCATAGAAGACACCGGGACCGATCCAGCCTG
GATCCGGTACCGGATCCTCTAGAGTCGACTCCGGAATAACTTCGTATAGGATACTTTATACGAAGTTATG
CAGAATGGTAGCTGGATTGTAGCTGCTATTAGCAATATGAAACCTCTTAATAACTTCGTATAGCATACAT
TATACGAAGTTATGGCGCGCCTCACTTGTCCAAGGAATTCTTACTTTGATTATCGATAAGCTTGACCTGG
CTCCACTCCGGCGTGCTAAGGTTACACCAGTCCTACTGAAGAATTCTTAGCTTCTGTAGCCAGGCTGGAA
TCTGGCGGTCTCCTCGCTGCCGCCCAGCTCGTCCATGCCCATCACATCGGTAAAGGCCTTTTGCCACTCC
TTGAAGTTGAGCTCGGTCTTGGAGTGCTTGAGCTCCGTCTTACGGAACACGTACATCGGCTGGTTCTTCA
GATAGTTAGCCGCCATTGGCTTGGCAAAGGTGTAGGTGGTCCGCGCAGTGCTCCGGTAGCGCTTGCCATT
TCCAGTGGTGTAACTCCACTTAAAGGTACTGATGATGGTTTTGTCGTTGGGGTAAGTCTTCTTCGACCTG
CACCAGTCCGCAGCGGTCAGCGAGTTGGTCATCACAGGACCGTCAGCAGGGAAACCAGTCCCCTTCACCT
GGGCCTCTCCTTTGATGTGGCTTCCCTCGTAGGTGTAGCGGTAGTTAACAGTAAGGGAGGCACCATCTTC
AAACTGCATTGTGCGATGGACTTGGTATCCGGAGCCATCTACCATGGCGGCCTGGAAAGGCGACATCCCG
TCAGGGTAGGGCAGGTACTGATGGAAGCCATACCCGATATGAGGGACCAGAATCCAGGGGGAGAACTGGA
GGTCACCCTTGGTGGACTTCAGGTTTAACTCCTCATAACCATCATTTGGATTGCCGGTGCCCTGACCCAC
CATGTCAAAGTCCACACCGTTGATGGAGCCAAAGATGTGTAACTCATGTGTCGCTGGGAGAGAGGCCATG
TTATCCTCCTCGCCCTTGCTCACCATGGTGGCGCTAGCATAACTTCGTATAAAGTATCCTATACGAAGTT
ATTTGCCTTAACCCAGAAATTATCACTGTTATTCTTTAGAATGGTGCAAAGAATAACTTCGTATAATGTA
TGCTATACGAAGTTATGAATTCGATATCAAGCTTATCGATAATCAACCTCTGGATTACAAAATTTGTGAA
AGATTGACTGGTATTCTTAACTATGTTGCTCCTTTTACGCTATGTGGATACGCTGCTTTAATGCCTTTGT
ATCATGCTATTGCTTCCCGTATGGCTTTCATTTTCTCCTCCTTGTATAAATCCTGGTTGCTGTCTCTTTA
TGAGGAGTTGTGGCCCGTTGTCAGGCAACGTGGCGTGGTGTGCACTGTGTTTGCTGACGCAACCCCCACT
GGTTGGGGCATTGCCACCACCTGTCAGCTCCTTTCCGGGACTTTCGCTTTCCCCCTCCCTATTGCCACGG
CGGAACTCATCGCCGCCTGCCTTGCCCGCTGCTGGACAGGGGCTCGGCTGTTGGGCACTGACAATTCCGT
GGTGTTGTCGGGGAAATCATCGTCCTTTCCTTGGCTGCTCGCCTATGTTGCCACCTGGATTCTGCGCGGG
ACGTCCTTCTGCTACGTCCCTTCGGCCCTCAATCCAGCGGACCTTCCTTCCCGCGGCCTGCTGCCGGCTC
TGCGGCCTCTTCCGCGTCTTCGCCTTCGCCCTCAGACGAGTCGGATCTCCCTTTGGGCCGCCTCCCCGCA
TCGATACCGAGCGCTGCTCGAGAGATCTACGGGTGGCATCCCTGTGACCCCTCCCCAGTGCCTCTCCTGG
CCCTGGAAGTTGCCACTCCAGTGCCCACCAGCCTTGTCCTAATAAAATTAAGTTGCATCATTTTGTCTGA
CTAGGTGTCCTTCTATAATATTATGGGGTGGAGGGGGGTGGTATGGAGCAAGGGGCAAGTTGGGAAGACA
ACCTGTAGGGCCTGCGGGGTCTATTGGGAACCAAGCTGGAGTGCAGTGGCACAATCTTGGCTCACTGCAA
TCTCCGCCTCCTGGGTTCAAGCGATTCTCCTGCCTCAGCCTCCCGAGTTGTTGGGATTCCAGGCATGCAT
GACCAGGCTCAGCTAATTTTTGTTTTTTTGGTAGAGACGGGGTTTCACCATATTGGCCAGGCTGGTCTCC
AACTCCTAATCTCAGGTGATCTACCCACCTTGGCCTCCCAAATTGCTGGGATTACAGGCGTGAACCACTG
CTCCCTTCCCTGTCCTTCTGATTTTGTAGGTAACCACGTGCGGACCGAGCGGCCGCAGGAACCCCTAGTG
ATGGAGTTGGCCACTCCCTCTCTGCGCGCTCGCTCGCTCACTGAGGCCGGGCGACCAAAGGTCGCCCGAC
GCCCGGGCTTTGCCCGGGCGGCCTCAGTGAGCGAGCGAGCGCGCAGCTGCCTGCAGGGGCGCCTGATGCG
GTATTTTCTCCTTACGCATCTGTGCGGTATTTCACACCGCATA
[95 nt withheld, positions 5924-6018]
T
[46 nt withheld, positions 6020-6065]
C
[141 nt withheld, positions 6067-6207]
CCTTTGACGTTGGAGTCCACGTTCTTT
[37 nt withheld, positions 6235-6271]
ACTCTATCTCGGGCTATTCTTTTGATTTATAAGGGATTTTGCCGATTTCGGTCTATTGGTTAAAAAATGA
GCTGATTTAACAAAAATTTAACGCGAATTTTAACAAAATATTAACGTTTACAATTTTATGGTGCACTCTC
AGTACAATCTGCTCTGATGCCGCATAGTTAAGCCAGCCCCGACACCCGCCAACACCCGCTGACGCGCCCT
GACGGGCTTGTCTGCTCCCGGCATCCGCTTACAGACAAGCTGTGACCGTCTCCGGGAGCTGCATGTGTCA
GAGGTTTTCACCGTCATCACCGAAACGCGCGAGACGAAAGGGCCTCGTGATACGCCTATTTTTATAGGTT
AATGTCATGATAATAATGGTTTCTTAGACGTCAGGTGGCACTTTTCGGGGAAATGTGCGCGGAACCCCTA
TTTGTTTATTTTTCTAAATACATTCAAATATGTATCCGCTCATGAGACAATAACCCTGATAAATGCTTCA
ATAATATTGAAAAAGGAAGAGTATGAGTATTCAACATTTCCGTGTCGCCCTTATTCCCTTTTTTGCGGCA
TTTTGCCTTCCTGTTTTTGCTCACCCAGAAACGCTGGTGAAAGTAAAAGATGCTGAAGATCAGTTGGGTG
CACGAG
Features (pLannotate 1.2.2; 35 found; start..end, strand, type, name):
    908..1496    +  rep_origin     ori: high-copy-number ColE1/pMB1/pBR322/pUC origin of replication
   1569..1596    +  repeat_region  AAV2 ITR (fragment): inverted terminal repeat of adeno-associated virus serotype 2 inverted
   1625..1652    +  repeat_region  AAV2 ITR (fragment): inverted terminal repeat of adeno-associated virus serotype 2 inverted
   1697..1818    +  polyA_signal   SV40 poly(A) signal: SV40 polyadenylation signal
   1851..1961    -  CDS            VP48: 3 tandem repeats of the minimal activation domain of herpes simplex virus VP16 (Cheng et al., 2013)
   1891..2588    -  CDS            rtTA3 (fragment): reverse tetracycline transactivator 3 activates expression from Tet-responsive promoters in the presence of doxycycline
   2592..2621    +  misc_feature   MCS (fragment): pBluescript multiple cloning site
   2622..3001    -  promoter       hSyn promoter (fragment): human synapsin I promoter; confers neuron-specific expression (Kügler et al., 2003)
   3043..3063    +  promoter       tight TRE promoter (fragment): Tet-responsive promoter PTight, consisting of seven tet operator sequences followed by the minimal CMV promoter
   3080..3100    +  promoter       tight TRE promoter (fragment): Tet-responsive promoter PTight, consisting of seven tet operator sequences followed by the minimal CMV promoter
   3117..3137    +  promoter       tight TRE promoter (fragment): Tet-responsive promoter PTight, consisting of seven tet operator sequences followed by the minimal CMV promoter
   3154..3174    +  promoter       tight TRE promoter (fragment): Tet-responsive promoter PTight, consisting of seven tet operator sequences followed by the minimal CMV promoter
   3191..3211    +  promoter       tight TRE promoter (fragment): Tet-responsive promoter PTight, consisting of seven tet operator sequences followed by the minimal CMV promoter
   3228..3248    +  promoter       tight TRE promoter (fragment): Tet-responsive promoter PTight, consisting of seven tet operator sequences followed by the minimal CMV promoter
   3265..3285    +  promoter       tight TRE promoter (fragment): Tet-responsive promoter PTight, consisting of seven tet operator sequences followed by the minimal CMV promoter
   3302..3322    +  promoter       tight TRE promoter (fragment): Tet-responsive promoter PTight, consisting of seven tet operator sequences followed by the minimal CMV promoter
   3330..3375    +  promoter       TRE3GV promoter (fragment): 3rd-generation Tet-responsive promoter that can be activated by binding of Tet-On® 3G, optimized for retroviral and lentiviral vectors
   3442..3459    +  misc_feature   MCS (fragment): pUC18/19 multiple cloning site
   3466..3499    +  protein_bind   lox2272: Cre-mediated recombination occurs in the 8-bp core sequence (GGATACTT). lox2272 sites are compatible with each other, but incompatible with loxP or loxN sites (Lee and Saito, 1988). Cre recombinase
   3500..3549    -  intron         β-globin intron (fragment): internally truncated intron from human β-globin
   3550..3583    +  protein_bind   loxP: Cre-mediated recombination occurs in the 8-bp core sequence (GCATACAT). Cre recombinase
   3735..4436    -  CDS            mNeonGreen: mNeonGreen is a basic (constitutively fluorescent) green/yellow fluorescent protein published in 2013, derived from Branchiostoma lanceolatum. It is reported to be a very rapidly-maturing monomer with moderate acid sensitivity.
   4449..4482    -  protein_bind   lox2272: Cre-mediated recombination occurs in the 8-bp core sequence (GGATACTT). lox2272 sites are compatible with each other, but incompatible with loxP or loxN sites (Lee and Saito, 1988). Cre recombinase
   4483..4532    -  intron         β-globin intron (fragment): internally truncated intron from human β-globin
   4533..4566    -  protein_bind   loxP: Cre-mediated recombination occurs in the 8-bp core sequence (GCATACAT). Cre recombinase
   4567..4591    +  misc_feature   MCS (fragment): pBluescript multiple cloning site
   4591..5179    +  misc_feature   WPRE: woodchuck hepatitis virus posttranscriptional regulatory element
   5211..5687    +  polyA_signal   hGH poly(A) signal: human growth hormone polyadenylation signal
   5727..5867    +  repeat_region  AAV2 ITR: inverted terminal repeat of adeno-associated virus serotype 2 inverted
   5872..5923    -  misc_feature   bom (fragment): basis of mobility region from pBR322
   5942..6397    +  rep_origin     f1 ori (sequence partly withheld): f1 bacteriophage origin of replication; arrow indicates direction of (+) strand synthesis
   6398..6447    -  misc_feature   bom (fragment): basis of mobility region from pBR322
   6549..6584    -  CDS            rop (fragment): Rop protein, which maintains plasmids at low copy number; rop
   6679..6783    +  promoter       AmpR promoter: bla
   6784..737     +  CDS            AmpR (across the origin): β-lactamase; bla; confers resistance to ampicillin, carbenicillin, and related antibiotics
