[The description below was written by a language model from this plasmid's Addgene catalogue record and pLannotate feature annotations shown in this document.]
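Description:
pAAV-BD-hSynTet-TRE-DIO-mNeonGreen-Tag100 is a 6.9 kb AAV transfer plasmid built on the pAAV-CAG-GFP backbone. It is designed to package a bidirectional, self-contained Tet-Off expression system between AAV2 inverted terminal repeats. In bacteria it replicates from a high-copy ColE1/pUC origin and is selected with ampicillin through the bla gene. An f1 origin is also present. One ITR is annotated in full, while the other is detected only as short fragments, which is common in automated annotation of these repeat-rich elements.

The payload consists of two divergent transcription units that meet at a central promoter region. On the reverse strand, a human synapsin I promoter fragment, which confers neuron-specific expression, drives the transactivator listed in the catalogue as tTA-Advanced, terminated by an SV40 poly(A) signal. The annotation software labels this reading frame as an rtTA3 fragment with VP16-derived minimal activation domains, reflecting the close sequence similarity of these proteins. On the forward strand, a Tet-responsive promoter made of repeated tet operator elements and a minimal promoter controls a DIO/FLEX cassette. In this cassette, mNeonGreen with a C-terminal Tag100 epitope sits in inverted orientation between oppositely oriented lox2272 and loxP pairs. It is followed by a WPRE, which enhances transcript expression, and an hGH poly(A) signal.

Cre recombinase flips and locks the coding sequence into the sense orientation. Reporter expression should therefore require both Cre and neuronal tTA, with tTA amplifying output from the TRE. As with Tet-Off systems in general, expression should be suppressible by doxycycline. The construct suits strong, Cre-dependent labelling of neurons with a fluorescent, epitope-tagged marker.
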