Addgene plasmid #242797: pAAV-BD-hSynTet-TRE-DIO-mNeonGreen-Tag100
Purpose: Bidirectional AAV transfer plasmid expressing hSyn-tTA and TRE-FLEX-mNeonGreen-Tag100 in the other direction.
Depositing lab: Andrew Payne. Depositing organization: E11 Bio, Convergent Research.
Backbone
  Vector backbone: pAAV-CAG-GFP (Addgene Plasmid 37825)
  Backbone manufacturer: Edward Boyden
  Vector type: AAV
Growth in bacteria
  Bacterial resistance: Ampicillin, 100 μg/mL
  Growth temperature: 30°C
  Growth strain: NEB Stable
  Copy number: High Copy
Gene/Insert 1
  Gene/Insert name: mNeonGreen
  Species: Synthetic
  Promoter: TRE
  Tag / fusion protein: Tag100 (C terminal on insert)
  Cloning method: Gibson Cloning
  Sequencing primers: 5′ n/a
Gene/Insert 2
  Gene/Insert name: tTA-Advanced
  Species: Synthetic
  Promoter: hSyn
  Cloning method: Gibson Cloning
  Sequencing primers: 5′ n/a
Terms and licenses: Academic/Nonprofit Terms; Industry Terms: Not Available to Industry
Depositor comments: Please visit https://doi.org/10.1101/2025.09.26.678648 for bioRxiv preprint.
How to cite: pAAV-BD-hSynTet-TRE-DIO-mNeonGreen-Tag100 was a gift from Andrew Payne (Addgene plasmid # 242797 ; http://n2t.net/addgene:242797 ; RRID:Addgene_242797)
